Addgene plasmid #53978: mEmerald-Actin-C-18
Purpose: Localization: Actin, Excitation: 487, Emission: 509
Depositing lab: Michael Davidson. Depositing organization: Florida State University, Tallahassee. Publication: A role for actin arcs in the leading-edge advance of migrating cells. Burnette DT, Manley S, Sengupta P, Sougrat R, Davidson MW, Kachar B, Lippincott-Schwartz J. Nat Cell Biol. 2011 Apr;13(4):371-81. doi: 10.1038/ncb2205. Epub 2011 Mar 20. PubMed 21423177.
Backbone
  Vector backbone: mEmerald-C1
  Backbone size w/o insert (bp): 4750
  Vector type: Mammalian Expression
  Selectable markers: Neomycin (select with G418)
Growth in bacteria
  Bacterial resistance: Kanamycin, 50 μg/mL
  Growth temperature: 37°C
  Growth strain: DH5alpha
  Copy number: High Copy
Gene/Insert
  Gene/Insert name: Actin (alt name: NM_001101.3)
  Species: H. sapiens (human)
  Entrez Gene: ACTB (a.k.a. BKRNS, BNS, BRWS1, CSMH, DDS1, PS1TP5BP1, THC8)
  Promoter: CMV
  Tag / fusion protein: mEmerald (N terminal on backbone)
  Cloning method: Unknown
  Sequencing primers: 5′ CMV-F; 3′ SV40pA-R
Terms and licenses: Academic/Nonprofit Terms; Industry Terms
Depositor comments: . Excitation = 487; Emission = 509. Localization data: Beta-Actin
How to cite: mEmerald-Actin-C-18 was a gift from Michael Davidson (Addgene plasmid # 53978 ; http://n2t.net/addgene:53978 ; RRID:Addgene_53978)
