[The description below was written by a language model from this plasmid's Addgene catalogue record.]
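Description:
mEmerald-Actin-C-18 is a mammalian expression plasmid built on the mEmerald-C1 backbone (about 4.75 kb without the insert), a C1-style fluorescent protein fusion vector in which the gene of interest is placed downstream of the fluorescent protein coding sequence. It is maintained in E. coli as a high-copy plasmid under kanamycin selection. It also carries a neomycin resistance marker, so transfected mammalian cells can be selected with G418 if stable lines are wanted. The record does not list the origin of replication or provide a feature table, so individual backbone elements cannot be confirmed. The listed SV40pA-R sequencing primer does, however, imply an SV40 polyadenylation signal downstream of the insert.

The payload is human beta-actin (ACTB), expressed from the strong constitutive CMV promoter as a fusion with mEmerald at its N terminus. mEmerald is a bright, monomeric green fluorescent protein derived from GFP, recorded here with excitation at 487 nm and emission at 509 nm. The "C-18" in the name probably denotes the C-type fusion orientation and an 18-residue linker between the two proteins, though the record does not say so explicitly, and the cloning method is listed as unknown.

The fusion protein incorporates into the actin cytoskeleton, and the construct serves as a localization marker for live- or fixed-cell fluorescence imaging of actin structures. The associated publication concerns actin arcs and leading-edge advance in migrating cells, which fits its use for visualizing actin organization and dynamics during cell motility.
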