>Addgene plasmid #53978 | mEmerald-Actin-C-18 | depositor partial sequence | sequence record 84171 | insert sequence
ACGTCAGATCCGCTAGCGCTACCGGTCGCCACCATGGTGAGCAAGGGCGAGGAGCTGTTCACCGGGGTGG
TGCCCATCCTGGTCGAGCTGGACGGCGACGTAAACGGCCACAAGTTCAGCGTGTCCGGCGAGGGCGAGGG
CGATGCCACCTACGGCAAGCTGACCCTGAAGTTCATCTGCACCACCGGCAAGCTGCCCGTGCCCTGGCCC
ACCCTCGTGACCACCTTGACCTACGGCGTGCAGTGCTTCGCCCGCTACCCCGACCACATGAAGCAGCACG
ACTTCTTCAAGTCCGCCATGCCCGAAGGCTACGTCCAGGAGCGCACCATCTTCTTCAAGGACGACGGCAA
CTACAAGACCCGCGCCGAGGTGAAGTTCGAGGGCGACACCCTGGTGAACCGCATCGAGCTGAAGGGCATC
GACTTCAAGGAGGACGGCAACATCCTGGGGCACAAGCTGGAGTACAACTACAACAGCCACAAGGTCTATA
TCACCGCCGACAAGCAGAAGAACGGCATCAAGGTGAACTTCAAGACCCGCCACAACATCGAGGACGGCAG
CGTGCAGCTCGCCGACCACTACCAGCAGAACACCCCCATCGGCGACGGCCCCGTGCTGCTGCCCGACAAC
CACTACCTGAGCACCCAGTCCAAGCTGAGCAAAGACCCCAACGAGAAGCGCGATCACATGGTCCTGCTGG
AGTTCGTGACCGCCGCCGGGATCACTCTCGGCATGGACGAGCTGTACAAGTCCGGACTCAGATCTGGCAG
CGGTGGAGGCAGCGCATCCGGCGGAAGCGGAAGCGATGATGATATCGCCGCGCTCGTCGTCGACAACGGC
TCCGGCATGTGCAAGGCCGGCTTCGCGGGCGACGATGCCCCCCGGGCCGTCTTCCCCTCCATCGTGGGGC
GCCCCAGGCACCAGGGCGTGATGGTGGGCATGGGTCAGAAGGATTCCTATGTGGGCGACGAGGCCCAGAG
CAAGAGAGGCATCCTCACCCTGAAGTACCCCATCGAGCACGGCATCGTCACCAACTGGGACGACATGGAG
AAAATCTGGCACCACACCTTCTACAATGAGCTGCGTGTGGCTCCCGAGGAGCACCCCGTGCTGCTGACCG
AGGCCCCCCTGAACCCCAAGGCCAACCGCGAGAAGATGACCCAGATCATGTTTGAGACCTTCAACACCCC
AGCCATGTACGTTGCTATCCAGGCTGTGCTATCCCTGTACGCCTCTGGCCGTACCACTGGCATCGTGATG
GACTCCGGTGACGGGGTCACCCACACTGTGCCCATCTACGAGGGGTATGCCCTCCCCCATGCCATCCTGC
GTCTGGACCTGGCTGGCCGGGACCTGACTGACTACCTCATGAAGATCCTCACCGAGCGCGGCTACAGCTT
CACCACCACGGCCGAGCGGGAAATCGTGCGTGACATTAAGGAGAAGCTGTGCTACGTCGCCCTGGACTTC
GAGCAAGAGATGGCCACGGCTGCTTCCAGCTCCTCCCTGGAGAAGAGCTACGAGCTGCCTGACGGCCAGG
TCATCACCATTGGCAATGAGCGGTTCCGCTGCCCTGAGGCACTCTTCCAGCCTTCCTTCCTGGGCATGGA
GTCCTGTGGCATCCACGAAACTACCTTCAACTCCATCATGAAGTGTGACGTGGACATCCGCAAAGACCTG
TACGCCAACACAGTGCTGTCTGGCGGCACCACCATGTACCCTGGCATTGCCGACAGGATGCAGAAGGAGA
TCACTGCCCTGGCACCCAGCACAATGAAGATCAAGATCATTGCTCCTCCTGAGCGCAAGTACTCCGTGTG
GATCGGCGGCTCCATCCTGGCCTCGCTGTCCACCTTCCAGCAGATGTGGATCAGCAAGCAGGAGTATGAC
GAGTCCGGCCCCTCCATCGTCCACCGCAAATGCTTCTAGGGATCCACCGGATCTAGATAACTGATCATAA
TCAGCCATACCACATT
