>Addgene plasmid #53978 | mEmerald-Actin-C-18 | addgene partial sequence | sequence record 88980 | EGFP-C 5'-CATGGTCCTGCTGGAGTTCGTG-3'
GCATGGACGAGCTGTACAAGTCCGGACTCAGATCTGGCAGCGGTGGAGGCAGCGCATCCGGCGGAAGCGG
AAGCGATGATGATATCGCCGCGCTCGTCGTCGACAACGGCTCCGGCATGTGCAAGGCCGGCTTCGCGGGC
GACGATGCCCCCCGGGCCGTCTTCCCCTCCATCGTGGGGCGCCCCAGGCACCAGGGCGTGATGGTGGGCA
TGGGTCAGAAGGATTCCTATGTGGGCGACGAGGCCCAGAGCAAGAGAGGCATCCTCACCCTGAAGTACCC
CATCGAGCACGGCATCGTCACCAACTGGGACGACATGGAGAAAATCTGGCACCACACCTTCTACAATGAG
CTGCGTGTGGCTCCCGAGGAGCACCCCGTGCTGCTGACCGAGGCCCCCCTGAACCCCAAGGCCAACCGCG
AGAAGATGACCCAGATCATGTTTGAGACCTTCAACACCCCAGCCATGTACGTTGCTATCCAGGCTGTGCT
ATCCCTGTACGCCTCTGGCCGTACCACTGGCATCGTGATGGACTCCGGTGACGGGGTCACCCACACTGTG
CCCATCTACGAGGGGTATGCCCTCCCCCATGCCATCCTGCGTCTGGACCTGGCTGGCCGGGACCTGACTG
ACTACCTCATGAAGATCCTCACCGAGCGCGGCTACAGCTTCACCACCACGGCCGAGCGGGAAATCGTGCG
TGACATTAAGGAGAAGCTGTGCTACGTCGCCCTGGACTTCGAGCAAGAGATGGCCACGGCTGCTTCCAGC
TCCTCCCTGGAGAAGAGCTACGAGCTGCCTGACGGCCAGGTCATCACCATTGGCAATGAGCGGTTCCGCT
GCCCTGAGGCACTCTTCCAGCCTTCCTTCCTGGGCATGGAGTCCTGTGGCATCCACGAAACTACCTTCAA
CTCCATCATGAAGTGTGACGTG
